Addgene plasmid #142124: TFORF2627
Purpose: Lentiviral vector for overexpressing transcription factor ORFs with unique 24-bp barcodes. Barcodes facilitate identification of transcription factors in pooled screens.
Depositing lab: Feng Zhang. Depositing organization: Broad Institute. Publication: A transcription factor atlas of directed differentiation. Joung J, Ma S, Tay T, Geiger-Schuller KR, Kirchgatterer PC, Verdine VK, Guo B, Arias-Garcia MA, Allen WE, Singh A, Kuksenko O, Abudayyeh OO, Gootenberg JS, Fu Z, Macrae RK, Buenrostro JD, Regev A, Zhang F. Cell. 2023 Jan 5;186(1):209-229.e26. doi: 10.1016/j.cell.2022.11.026. PubMed 36608654.
Backbone
  Vector backbone: pLX_TRC317
  Backbone manufacturer: Broad Institute Genetic Perturbation Platform
  Backbone size w/o insert (bp): 8264
  Vector type: Mammalian Expression, Lentiviral
  Selectable markers: Puromycin
Growth in bacteria
  Bacterial resistance: Ampicillin, 100 μg/mL
  Growth temperature: 37°C
  Growth strain: NEB Stable
  Copy number: High Copy
Gene/Insert
  Gene/Insert name: NONO
  Species: H. sapiens (human)
  Insert size (bp): 1250
  Entrez Gene: NONO (a.k.a. MRXS34, NMT55, NRB54, P54, P54NRB, PPP1R114)
  Promoter: EF1a
  Cloning method: Unknown
  Sequencing primers: 5′ GGGTGGAGACTGAAGTTAGGCCAG; 3′ CACATAGCGTAAAAGGAGCAACATAG
Terms and licenses: Academic/Nonprofit Terms; Industry Terms: Not Available to Industry
Depositor comments: NM_001145410,ENST00000535149 . The transcription factor ORF portion of this plasmid was synthesized by Genewiz. Please test multiple small colonies in case of plasmid recombination. To make this collection available in a timely manner, a portion of this collection was not fully sequenced by Addgene. If an Addgene verified full plasmid sequence is not available, please contact us prior to placing an order to request the full sequence.
How to cite: TFORF2627 was a gift from Feng Zhang (Addgene plasmid # 142124 ; http://n2t.net/addgene:142124 ; RRID:Addgene_142124)
