[The description below was written by a language model from this plasmid's Addgene catalogue record and pLannotate feature annotations shown in this document.]
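Description:
TFORF2627 is a lentiviral mammalian expression plasmid built on the pLX_TRC317 backbone from the Broad Institute Genetic Perturbation Platform, carrying the human NONO open reading frame as one member of a barcoded transcription factor ORF collection. In bacteria it is maintained through a high-copy ColE1/pUC-type origin and an ampicillin resistance gene (β-lactamase). An f1 origin and remnants of lac and T7/T3 cloning-vector sequences are also annotated. The depositor warns that the plasmid can recombine, which is a common concern with LTR-containing vectors.

The viral portion has a third-generation, self-inactivating layout. An RSV promoter drives a truncated HIV-1 5' LTR, followed by the Ψ packaging signal with a gag fragment, the Rev response element for Rev-dependent nuclear export of the genomic RNA, a cPPT/CTS element, and a ΔU3 3' LTR with a downstream SV40 polyadenylation signal. Two expression units sit between the LTRs. An SV40 early promoter/origin region precedes a puromycin N-acetyltransferase gene for selecting transduced cells. The strong constitutive EF-1α promoter drives the synthesized NONO ORF, which corresponds to a specific transcript isoform noted by the depositor. A WPRE downstream enhances transcript stability and expression. NONO encodes a DNA- and RNA-binding nuclear protein involved in splicing and paraspeckle formation.

According to the record, each ORF in the collection is paired with a unique 24-bp barcode. The barcode is not annotated in the feature table, so its position is not stated. The short U6 promoter fragment annotated between the ORF and the WPRE is only a partial match, and the record does not explain its role. The construct is intended for overexpressing NONO alone or in pooled screens where barcodes identify the transcription factor in each cell.
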