Features (pLannotate 1.2.2; 31 found; start..end, strand, type, name):
      5..231     +  promoter       RSV promoter: Rous sarcoma virus enhancer/promoter
    232..412     +  LTR            5' LTR (truncated): truncated 5' long terminal repeat (LTR) from HIV-1
    459..584     +  misc_feature   HIV-1 Ψ: packaging signal of human immunodeficiency virus type 1
    568..931     +  CDS            HIV-1 gag (fragment): gag protein from human immunodeficiency virus 1; gag
   1077..1310    +  misc_feature   RRE: The Rev response element (RRE) of HIV-1 allows for Rev-dependent mRNA export from the nucleus to the cytoplasm.
   1687..1713    +  CDS            Rev (fragment): human immunodeficiency virus 1 (HIV-1) Rev protein; rev; enhances nuclear export of unspliced and incompletely spliced viral mRNAs
   1720..1743    +  promoter       SV40 promoter (fragment): SV40 early promoter
   1744..1815    +  promoter       SV40 promoter (fragment): SV40 enhancer and early promoter
   1839..1974    +  rep_origin     SV40 ori: SV40 origin of replication
   2020..2616    +  CDS            PuroR (fragment): puromycin N-acetyltransferase; pac from Streptomyces; confers resistance to puromycin
   2665..2782    +  misc_feature   cPPT/CTS: central polypurine tract and central termination sequence of HIV-1
   2847..2913    +  CDS            small t antigen (fragment): SV40 (simian virus 40) small t antigen
   2920..4098    +  promoter       EF-1α promoter: strong constitutive promoter for human elongation factor EF-1α
   4115..5260    +  CDS            NONO (fragment): NONO_HUMAN - Also known as NRB54. Experimental evidence at protein level: Swiss-Prot protein existence level 1. DNA- and RNA binding protein, involved in several nuclear processes. Binds the conventional octamer sequence in double-stranded DNA. Also binds single-stranded DNA and RNA at a site independent of the duplex site. Involved in pre-mRNA splicing, probably as a heterodimer with SFPQ. Interacts with U5 snRNA, probably by binding to a purine-rich sequence located on the 3' side of U5 snRNA stem 1b. Together with PSPC1, required for the formation of nuclear paraspeckles. The SFPQ-NONO hete
   5276..5329    +  promoter       U6 promoter (fragment): RNA polymerase III promoter for human U6 snRNA
   5371..5959    +  misc_feature   WPRE: woodchuck hepatitis virus posttranscriptional regulatory element
   6010..6029    +  misc_feature   cPPT/CTS (fragment): central polypurine tract and central termination sequence of HIV-1
   6031..6264    +  LTR            3' LTR (ΔU3): self-inactivating 3' long terminal repeat (LTR) from HIV-1
   6342..6463    +  polyA_signal   SV40 poly(A) signal: SV40 polyadenylation signal
   6503..6638    +  rep_origin     SV40 ori: SV40 origin of replication
   6659..6677    -  promoter       T7 promoter: promoter for bacteriophage T7 RNA polymerase
   6685..6840    +  CDS            lacZα (fragment): LacZα fragment of β-galactosidase; lacZ fragment
   6845..7273    +  rep_origin     f1 ori (sequence partly withheld): f1 bacteriophage origin of replication; arrow indicates direction of (+) strand synthesis
   7326..7430    +  promoter       AmpR promoter: bla
   7431..8291    +  CDS            AmpR: β-lactamase; bla; confers resistance to ampicillin, carbenicillin, and related antibiotics
   8462..9050    +  rep_origin     ori: high-copy-number ColE1/pMB1/pBR322/pUC origin of replication
   9233..9325    +  CDS            lacI (fragment): lac repressor; lacI; The lac repressor binds to the lac operator to inhibit transcription in E. coli. This inhibition can be relieved by adding lactose or isopropyl-β-D-thiogalactopyranoside (IPTG).
   9338..9359    +  protein_bind   CAP binding site: CAP binding activates transcription in the presence of cAMP. E. coli catabolite activator protein
   9374..9404    +  promoter       lac promoter: promoter for the E. coli lac operon
   9412..9428    +  protein_bind   lac operator: The lac repressor binds to the lac operator to inhibit transcription in E. coli. This inhibition can be relieved by adding lactose or isopropyl-β-D-thiogalactopyranoside (IPTG). lac repressor encoded by lacI
   9473..9491    +  promoter       T3 promoter: promoter for bacteriophage T3 RNA polymerase
>Addgene plasmid #142124 | TFORF2627 | addgene full sequence | sequence record 395725 | Addgene NGS Result
TTAATGTAGTCTTATGCAATACTCTTGTAGTCTTGCAACATGGTAACGATGAGTTAGCAACATGCCTTAC
AAGGAGAGAAAAAGCACCGTGCATGCCGATTGGTGGAAGTAAGGTGGTACGATCGTGCCTTATTAGGAAG
GCAACAGACGGGTCTGACATGGATTGGACGAACCACTGAATTGCCGCATTGCAGAGATATTGTATTTAAG
TGCCTAGCTCGATACATAAACGGGTCTCTCTGGTTAGACCAGATCTGAGCCTGGGAGCTCTCTGGCTAAC
TAGGGAACCCACTGCTTAAGCCTCAATAAAGCTTGCCTTGAGTGCTTCAAGTAGTGTGTGCCCGTCTGTT
GTGTGACTCTGGTAACTAGAGATCCCTCAGACCCTTTTAGTCAGTGTGGAAAATCTCTAGCAGTGGCGCC
CGAACAGGGACTTGAAAGCGAAAGGGAAACCAGAGGAGCTCTCTCGACGCAGGACTCGGCTTGCTGAAGC
GCGCACGGCAAGAGGCGAGGGGCGGCGACTGGTGAGTACGCCAAAAATTTTGACTAGCGGAGGCTAGAAG
GAGAGAGATGGGTGCGAGAGCGTCAGTATTAAGCGGGGGAGAATTAGATCGCGATGGGAAAAAATTCGGT
TAAGGCCAGGGGGAAAGAAAAAATATAAATTAAAACATATAGTATGGGCAAGCAGGGAGCTAGAACGATT
CGCAGTTAATCCTGGCCTGTTAGAAACATCAGAAGGCTGTAGACAAATACTGGGACAGCTACAACCATCC
CTTCAGACAGGATCAGAAGAACTTAGATCATTATATAATACAGTAGCAACCCTCTATTGTGTGCATCAAA
GGATAGAGATAAAAGACACCAAGGAAGCTTTAGACAAGATAGAGGAAGAGCAAAACAAAAGTAAGACCAC
CGCACAGCAAGCGGCCGCTGATCTTCAGACCTGGAGGAGGAGATATGAGGGACAATTGGAGAAGTGAATT
ATATAAATATAAAGTAGTAAAAATTGAACCATTAGGAGTAGCACCCACCAAGGCAAAGAGAAGAGTGGTG
CAGAGAGAAAAAAGAGCAGTGGGAATAGGAGCTTTGTTCCTTGGGTTCTTGGGAGCAGCAGGAAGCACTA
TGGGCGCAGCGTCAATGACGCTGACGGTACAGGCCAGACAATTATTGTCTGGTATAGTGCAGCAGCAGAA
CAATTTGCTGAGGGCTATTGAGGCGCAACAGCATCTGTTGCAACTCACAGTCTGGGGCATCAAGCAGCTC
CAGGCAAGAATCCTGGCTGTGGAAAGATACCTAAAGGATCAACAGCTCCTGGGGATTTGGGGTTGCTCTG
GAAAACTCATTTGCACCACTGCTGTGCCTTGGAATGCTAGTTGGAGTAATAAATCTCTGGAACAGATTTG
GAATCACACGACCTGGATGGAGTGGGACAGAGAAATTAACAATTACACAAGCTTAATACACTCCTTAATT
GAAGAATCGCAAAACCAGCAAGAAAAGAATGAACAAGAATTATTGGAATTAGATAAATGGGCAAGTTTGT
GGAATTGGTTTAACATAACAAATTGGCTGTGGTATATAAAATTATTCATAATGATAGTAGGAGGCTTGGT
AGGTTTAAGAATAGTTTTTGCTGTACTTTCTATAGTGAATAGAGTTAGGCAGGGATATTCACCATTATCG
TTTCAGACCCACCTCCCAACCCCGAGGGGACCCATGCATTGCATCTCAATTAGTCAGCAACCAGGTGTGG
AAAGTCCCCAGGCTCCCCAGCAGGCAGAAGTATGCAAAGCATGCGTCTCAATTAGTCAGCAACCATAGTC
CCGCCCCTAACTCCGCCCATCCCGCCCCTAACTCCGCCCAGTTCCGCCCATTCTCCGCCCCATGGCTGAC
TAATTTTTTTTATTTATGCAGAGGCCGAGGCCGCCTCGGCCTCTGAGCTATTCCAGAAGTAGTGAGGAGG
CTTTTTTGGAGGCCTAGGCTTTTGCAAAAAGCTTTCTAGAGGTACCACCGGAGCTTACCATGACCGAGTA
CAAGCCCACGGTGCGCCTCGCCACCCGCGACGACGTCCCCAGGGCCGTACGCACCCTCGCCGCCGCGTTC
GCCGACTACCCCGCCACGCGCCACACCGTCGATCCGGACCGCCACATCGAGCGGGTCACCGAGCTGCAAG
AACTCTTCCTCACGCGCGTCGGGCTCGACATCGGCAAGGTGTGGGTCGCGGACGACGGCGCCGCCGTGGC
GGTCTGGACCACGCCGGAGAGCGTCGAAGCGGGGGCGGTGTTCGCCGAGATCGGCCCGCGCATGGCCGAG
TTGAGCGGTTCCCGGCTGGCCGCGCAGCAACAGATGGAAGGCCTCCTGGCGCCGCACCGGCCCAAGGAGC
CCGCGTGGTTCCTGGCCACCGTCGGCGTCTCGCCCGACCACCAGGGCAAGGGTCTGGGCAGCGCCGTCGT
GCTCCCCGGAGTGGAGGCGGCCGAGCGCGCCGGGGTGCCCGCCTTCCTGGAGACCTCCGCGCCCCGCAAC
CTCCCCTTCTACGAGCGGCTCGGCTTCACCGTCACCGCCGACGTCGAGGTGCCCGAAGGACCGCGCACCT
GGTGCATGACCCGCAAGCCCGGTGCCAGTTAACGAATTCTAGATCTTGAGACAAATGGCAGTATTCATCC
ACAATTTTAAAAGAAAAGGGGGGATTGGGGGGTACAGTGCAGGGGAAAGAATAGTAGACATAATAGCAAC
AGACATACAAACTAAAGAATTACAAAAACAAATTACAAAAATTCAAAATTTTCGGGTTTATTACAGGGAC
AGCAGAGATCCACTTTGGCGCCGGCTCGAGGCCTGCAGGTGCAAAGATGGATAAAGTTTTAAACAGAGAG
GAATCTTTGCAGCTAATGGACCTTCTAGGTCTTGAAAGGAGTGGGAATTGGCTCCGGTGCCCGTCAGTGG
GCAGAGCGCACATCGCCCACAGTCCCCGAGAAGTTGGGGGGAGGGGTCGGCAATTGAACCGGTGCCTAGA
GAAGGTGGCGCGGGGTAAACTGGGAAAGTGATGTCGTGTACTGGCTCCGCCTTTTTCCCGAGGGTGGGGG
AGAACCGTATATAAGTGCAGTAGTCGCCGTGAACGTTCTTTTTCGCAACGGGTTTGCCGCCAGAACACAG
GTAAGTGCCGTGTGTGGTTCCCGCGGGCCTGGCCTCTTTACGGGTTATGGCCCTTGCGTGCCTTGAATTA
CTTCCACCTGGCTGCAGTACGTGATTCTTGATCCCGAGCTTCGGGTTGGAAGTGGGTGGGAGAGTTCGAG
GCCTTGCGCTTAAGGAGCCCCTTCGCCTCGTGCTTGAGTTGAGGCCTGGCCTGGGCGCTGGGGCCGCCGC
GTGCGAATCTGGTGGCACCTTCGCGCCTGTCTCGCTGCTTTCGATAAGTCTCTAGCCATTTAAAATTTTT
GATGACCTGCTGCGACGCTTTTTTTCTGGCAAGATAGTCTTGTAAATGCGGGCCAAGATCTGCACACTGG
TATTTCGGTTTTTGGGGCCGCGGGCGGCGACGGGGCCCGTGCGTCCCAGCGCACATGTTCGGCGAGGCGG
GGCCTGCGAGCGCGGCCACCGAGAATCGGACGGGGGTAGTCTCAAGCTGGCCGGCCTGCTCTGGTGCCTG
GCCTCGCGCCGCCGTGTATCGCCCCGCCCTGGGCGGCAAGGCTGGCCCGGTCGGCACCAGTTGCGTGAGC
GGAAAGATGGCCGCTTCCCGGCCCTGCTGCAGGGAGCTCAAAATGGAGGACGCGGCGCTCGGGAGAGCGG
GCGGGTGAGTCACCCACACAAAGGAAAAGGGCCTTTCCGTCCTCAGCCGTCGCTTCATGTGACTCCACGG
AGTACCGGGCGCCGTCCAGGCACCTCGATTAGTTCTCGAGCTTTTGGAGTACGTCGTCTTTAGGTTGGGG
GGAGGGGTTTTATGCGATGGAGTTTCCCCACACTGAGTGGGTGGAGACTGAAGTTAGGCCAGCTTGGCAC
TTGATGTAATTCTCCTTGGAATTTGCCCTTTTTGAGTTTGGATCTTGGTTCATTCTCAAGCCTCAGACAG
TGGTTCAAAGTTTTTTTCTTCCATTTCAGGTGTCGTGAGGCTAGCACCGCCACCATGAGGAAACTATTTG
AGAAATATGGAAAGGCAGGCGAAGTCTTCATTCATAAGGATAAAGGATTTGGCTTTATCCGCTTGGAAAC
CCGAACCCTAGCGGAGATTGCCAAAGTGGAGCTGGACAATATGCCACTCCGTGGAAAGCAGCTGCGTGTG
CGCTTTGCCTGCCATAGTGCATCCCTTACAGTTCGAAACCTTCCTCAGTATGTGTCCAACGAACTGCTGG
AAGAAGCCTTTTCTGTGTTTGGCCAGGTAGAGAGGGCTGTAGTCATTGTGGATGATCGAGGAAGGCCCTC
AGGAAAAGGCATTGTTGAGTTCTCAGGGAAGCCAGCTGCTCGGAAAGCTCTGGACAGATGCAGTGAAGGC
TCCTTCCTGCTAACCACATTTCCTCGTCCTGTGACTGTGGAGCCCATGGACCAGTTAGATGATGAAGAGG
GACTTCCAGAGAAGCTGGTTATAAAAAACCAGCAATTTCACAAGGAACGAGAGCAGCCACCCAGATTTGC
ACAGCCTGGCTCCTTTGAGTATGAATATGCCATGCGCTGGAAGGCACTCATTGAGATGGAGAAGCAGCAG
CAGGACCAAGTGGACCGCAACATCAAGGAGGCTCGTGAGAAGCTGGAGATGGAGATGGAAGCTGCACGCC
ATGAGCACCAGGTCATGCTAATGAGACAGGATTTGATGAGGCGCCAAGAAGAACTTCGGAGGATGGAAGA
GCTGCACAACCAAGAGGTGCAAAAACGAAAGCAACTGGAGCTCAGGCAGGAGGAAGAGCGCAGGCGCCGT
GAAGAAGAGATGCGGCGGCAGCAAGAAGAAATGATGCGGCGACAGCAGGAAGGATTCAAGGGAACCTTCC
CTGATGCGAGAGAGCAGGAGATTCGGATGGGTCAGATGGCTATGGGAGGTGCTATGGGCATAAACAACAG
AGGTGCCATGCCCCCTGCTCCTGTGCCAGCTGGTACCCCAGCTCCTCCAGGACCTGCCACTATGATGCCG
GATGGAACTTTGGGATTGACCCCACCAACAACTGAACGCTTTGGTCAGGCTGCTACAATGGAAGGAATTG
GGGCAATTGGTGGAACTCCTCCTGCATTCAACCGTGCAGCTCCTGGAGCTGAATTTGCCCCAAACAAACG
TCGCCGATACTAGTAATGAACTAGTCCGTAACTTGAAAGTATTTCGATTTCTTGGCTTTATATATCTTGT
GGAAAGGACGAACGCGAAGAATTGGGCGTCCAGACACGCGTTAAGTCGACAATCAACCTCTGGATTACAA
AATTTGTGAAAGATTGACTGGTATTCTTAACTATGTTGCTCCTTTTACGCTATGTGGATACGCTGCTTTA
ATGCCTTTGTATCATGCTATTGCTTCCCGTATGGCTTTCATTTTCTCCTCCTTGTATAAATCCTGGTTGC
TGTCTCTTTATGAGGAGTTGTGGCCCGTTGTCAGGCAACGTGGCGTGGTGTGCACTGTGTTTGCTGACGC
AACCCCCACTGGTTGGGGCATTGCCACCACCTGTCAGCTCCTTTCCGGGACTTTCGCTTTCCCCCTCCCT
ATTGCCACGGCGGAACTCATCGCCGCCTGCCTTGCCCGCTGCTGGACAGGGGCTCGGCTGTTGGGCACTG
ACAATTCCGTGGTGTTGTCGGGGAAATCATCGTCCTTTCCTTGGCTGCTCGCCTGTGTTGCCACCTGGAT
TCTGCGCGGGACGTCCTTCTGCTACGTCCCTTCGGCCCTCAATCCAGCGGACCTTCCTTCCCGCGGCCTG
CTGCCGGCTCTGCGGCCTCTTCCGCGTCTTCGCCTTCGCCCTCAGACGAGTCGGATCTCCCTTTGGGCCG
CCTCCCCGCGTCGACTTTAAGACCAATGACTTACAAGGCAGCTGTAGATCTTAGCCACTTTTTAAAAGAA
AAGGGGGGACTGGAAGGGCTAATTCACTCCCAACGAAGACAAGATCTGCTTTTTGCTTGTACTGGGTCTC
TCTGGTTAGACCAGATCTGAGCCTGGGAGCTCTCTGGCTAACTAGGGAACCCACTGCTTAAGCCTCAATA
AAGCTTGCCTTGAGTGCTTCAAGTAGTGTGTGCCCGTCTGTTGTGTGACTCTGGTAACTAGAGATCCCTC
AGACCCTTTTAGTCAGTGTGGAAAATCTCTAGCAGTACGTATAGTAGTTCATGTCATCTTATTATTCAGT
ATTTATAACTTGCAAAGAAATGAATATCAGAGAGTGAGAGGAACTTGTTTATTGCAGCTTATAATGGTTA
CAAATAAAGCAATAGCATCACAAATTTCACAAATAAAGCATTTTTTTCACTGCATTCTAGTTGTGGTTTG
TCCAAACTCATCAATGTATCTTATCATGTCTGGCTCTAGCTATCCCGCCCCTAACTCCGCCCATCCCGCC
CCTAACTCCGCCCAGTTCCGCCCATTCTCCGCCCCATGGCTGACTAATTTTTTTTATTTATGCAGAGGCC
GAGGCCGCCTCGGCCTCTGAGCTATTCCAGAAGTAGTGAGGAGGCTTTTTTGGAGGCCTAGGGACGTACC
CAATTCGCCCTATAGTGAGTCGTATTACGCGCGCTCACTGGCCGTCGTTTTACAACGTCGTGACTGGGAA
AACCCTGGCGTTACCCAACTTAATCGCCTTGCAGCACATCCCCCTTTCGCCAGCTGGCGTAATAGCGAAG
AGGCCCGCACCGATCGCCCTTCCCAACAGTTGCGCAGCCTGAATGGCGAATGGG
[124 nt withheld, positions 6845-6968]
C
[91 nt withheld, positions 6970-7060]
A
[49 nt withheld, positions 7062-7110]
CCTTTGACGTTGGAGTCCACGTTCTTT
[37 nt withheld, positions 7138-7174]
ACCCTATCTCGGTCTATTCTTTTGATTTATAAGGGATTTTGCCGATTTCGGCCTATTGGTTAAAAAATGA
GCTGATTTAACAAAAATTTAACGCGAATTTTAACAAAATATTAACGCTTACAATTTAGGTGGCACTTTTC
GGGGAAATGTGCGCGGAACCCCTATTTGTTTATTTTTCTAAATACATTCAAATATGTATCCGCTCATGAG
ACAATAACCCTGATAAATGCTTCAATAATATTGAAAAAGGAAGAGTATGAGTATTCAACATTTCCGTGTC
GCCCTTATTCCCTTTTTTGCGGCATTTTGCCTTCCTGTTTTTGCTCACCCAGAAACGCTGGTGAAAGTAA
AAGATGCTGAAGATCAGTTGGGTGCACGAGTGGGTTACATCGAACTGGATCTCAACAGCGGTAAGATCCT
TGAGAGTTTTCGCCCCGAAGAACGTTTTCCAATGATGAGCACTTTTAAAGTTCTGCTATGTGGCGCGGTA
TTATCCCGTATTGACGCCGGGCAAGAGCAACTCGGTCGCCGCATACACTATTCTCAGAATGACTTGGTTG
AGTACTCACCAGTCACAGAAAAGCATCTTACGGATGGCATGACAGTAAGAGAATTATGCAGTGCTGCCAT
AACCATGAGTGATAACACTGCGGCCAACTTACTTCTGACAACGATCGGAGGACCGAAGGAGCTAACCGCT
TTTTTGCACAACATGGGGGATCATGTAACTCGCCTTGATCGTTGGGAACCGGAGCTGAATGAAGCCATAC
CAAACGACGAGCGTGACACCACGATGCCTGTAGCAATGGCAACAACGTTGCGCAAACTATTAACTGGCGA
ACTACTTACTCTAGCTTCCCGGCAACAATTAATAGACTGGATGGAGGCGGATAAAGTTGCAGGACCACTT
CTGCGCTCGGCCCTTCCGGCTGGCTGGTTTATTGCTGATAAATCTGGAGCCGGTGAGCGTGGGTCTCGCG
GTATCATTGCAGCACTGGGGCCAGATGGTAAGCCCTCCCGTATCGTAGTTATCTACACGACGGGGAGTCA
GGCAACTATGGATGAACGAAATAGACAGATCGCTGAGATAGGTGCCTCACTGATTAAGCATTGGTAACTG
TCAGACCAAGTTTACTCATATATACTTTAGATTGATTTAAAACTTCATTTTTAATTTAAAAGGATCTAGG
TGAAGATCCTTTTTGATAATCTCATGACCAAAATCCCTTAACGTGAGTTTTCGTTCCACTGAGCGTCAGA
CCCCGTAGAAAAGATCAAAGGATCTTCTTGAGATCCTTTTTTTCTGCGCGTAATCTGCTGCTTGCAAACA
AAAAAACCACCGCTACCAGCGGTGGTTTGTTTGCCGGATCAAGAGCTACCAACTCTTTTTCCGAAGGTAA
CTGGCTTCAGCAGAGCGCAGATACCAAATACTGTTCTTCTAGTGTAGCCGTAGTTAGGCCACCACTTCAA
GAACTCTGTAGCACCGCCTACATACCTCGCTCTGCTAATCCTGTTACCAGTGGCTGCTGCCAGTGGCGAT
AAGTCGTGTCTTACCGGGTTGGACTCAAGACGATAGTTACCGGATAAGGCGCAGCGGTCGGGCTGAACGG
GGGGTTCGTGCACACAGCCCAGCTTGGAGCGAACGACCTACACCGAACTGAGATACCTACAGCGTGAGCT
ATGAGAAAGCGCCACGCTTCCCGAAGGGAGAAAGGCGGACAGGTATCCGGTAAGCGGCAGGGTCGGAACA
GGAGAGCGCACGAGGGAGCTTCCAGGGGGAAACGCCTGGTATCTTTATAGTCCTGTCGGGTTTCGCCACC
TCTGACTTGAGCGTCGATTTTTGTGATGCTCGTCAGGGGGGCGGAGCCTATGGAAAAACGCCAGCAACGC
GGCCTTTTTACGGTTCCTGGCCTTTTGCTGGCCTTTTGCTCACATGTTCTTTCCTGCGTTATCCCCTGAT
TCTGTGGATAACCGTATTACCGCCTTTGAGTGAGCTGATACCGCTCGCCGCAGCCGAACGACCGAGCGCA
GCGAGTCAGTGAGCGAGGAAGCGGAAGAGCGCCCAATACGCAAACCGCCTCTCCCCGCGCGTTGGCCGAT
TCATTAATGCAGCTGGCACGACAGGTTTCCCGACTGGAAAGCGGGCAGTGAGCGCAACGCAATTAATGTG
AGTTAGCTCACTCATTAGGCACCCCAGGCTTTACACTTTATGCTTCCGGCTCGTATGTTGTGTGGAATTG
TGAGCGGATAACAATTTCACACAGGAAACAGCTATGACCATGATTACGCCAAGCGCGCAATTAACCCTCA
CTAAAGGGAACAAAAGCTGGAGCTGCAAGC
