>Addgene plasmid #142124 | TFORF2627 | depositor partial sequence | sequence record 278509 | Insert
ACCGCCACCATGAGGAAACTATTTGAGAAATATGGAAAGGCAGGCGAAGTCTTCATTCATAAGGATAAAG
GATTTGGCTTTATCCGCTTGGAAACCCGAACCCTAGCGGAGATTGCCAAAGTGGAGCTGGACAATATGCC
ACTCCGTGGAAAGCAGCTGCGTGTGCGCTTTGCCTGCCATAGTGCATCCCTTACAGTTCGAAACCTTCCT
CAGTATGTGTCCAACGAACTGCTGGAAGAAGCCTTTTCTGTGTTTGGCCAGGTAGAGAGGGCTGTAGTCA
TTGTGGATGATCGAGGAAGGCCCTCAGGAAAAGGCATTGTTGAGTTCTCAGGGAAGCCAGCTGCTCGGAA
AGCTCTGGACAGATGCAGTGAAGGCTCCTTCCTGCTAACCACATTTCCTCGTCCTGTGACTGTGGAGCCC
ATGGACCAGTTAGATGATGAAGAGGGACTTCCAGAGAAGCTGGTTATAAAAAACCAGCAATTTCACAAGG
AACGAGAGCAGCCACCCAGATTTGCACAGCCTGGCTCCTTTGAGTATGAATATGCCATGCGCTGGAAGGC
ACTCATTGAGATGGAGAAGCAGCAGCAGGACCAAGTGGACCGCAACATCAAGGAGGCTCGTGAGAAGCTG
GAGATGGAGATGGAAGCTGCACGCCATGAGCACCAGGTCATGCTAATGAGACAGGATTTGATGAGGCGCC
AAGAAGAACTTCGGAGGATGGAAGAGCTGCACAACCAAGAGGTGCAAAAACGAAAGCAACTGGAGCTCAG
GCAGGAGGAAGAGCGCAGGCGCCGTGAAGAAGAGATGCGGCGGCAGCAAGAAGAAATGATGCGGCGACAG
CAGGAAGGATTCAAGGGAACCTTCCCTGATGCGAGAGAGCAGGAGATTCGGATGGGTCAGATGGCTATGG
GAGGTGCTATGGGCATAAACAACAGAGGTGCCATGCCCCCTGCTCCTGTGCCAGCTGGTACCCCAGCTCC
TCCAGGACCTGCCACTATGATGCCGGATGGAACTTTGGGATTGACCCCACCAACAACTGAACGCTTTGGT
CAGGCTGCTACAATGGAAGGAATTGGGGCAATTGGTGGAACTCCTCCTGCATTCAACCGTGCAGCTCCTG
GAGCTGAATTTGCCCCAAACAAACGTCGCCGATACTAGTAATGAACTAGTCCGTAACTTGAAAGTATTTC
GATTTCTTGGCTTTATATATCTTGTGGAAAGGACGAACGCGAAGAATTGGGCGTCCAGAC
