>Addgene plasmid #142124 | TFORF2627 | depositor partial sequence | sequence record 278510 | Barcode
ACGCGAAGAATTGGGCGTCCAGAC
